>Addgene plasmid #231718 | pLIB-Cyclin K | addgene full sequence | sequence record 461158 | Addgene NGS Result
[124 nt withheld, positions 1-124]
C
[91 nt withheld, positions 126-216]
A
[49 nt withheld, positions 218-266]
CCTTTGACGTTGGAGTCCACGTTCTT
[37 nt withheld, positions 293-329]
ACCCTATCTCGGTCTATTCTTTTGATTTATAAGGGATTTTGCCGATTTCGGCCTATTGGTTAAAAAATGA
GCTGATTTAACAAAAATTTAACGCGAATTTTAACAAAATATTAACGCTTACAATTTAGGTGGCACTTTTC
GGGGAAATGTGCGCGGAACCCCTATTTGTTTATTTTTCTAAATACATTCAAATATGTATCCGCTCATGAG
ACAATAACCCTGATAAATGCTTCAATAATATTGAAAAAGGAAGAGTATGAGTATTCAACATTTCCGTGTC
GCCCTTATTCCCTTTTTTGCGGCATTTTGCCTTCCTGTTTTTGCTCACCCAGAAACGCTGGTGAAAGTAA
AAGATGCTGAAGATCAGTTGGGTGCACGAGTGGGTTACATCGAACTGGATCTCAACAGCGGTAAGATCCT
TGAGAGTTTTCGCCCCGAAGAACGTTTTCCAATGATGAGCACTTTTAAAGTTCTGCTATGTGGCGCGGTA
TTATCCCGTATTGACGCCGGGCAAGAGCAACTCGGTCGCCGCATACACTATTCTCAGAATGACTTGGTTG
AGTACTCACCAGTCACAGAAAAGCATCTTACGGATGGCATGACAGTAAGAGAATTATGCAGTGCTGCCAT
AACCATGAGTGATAACACTGCGGCCAACTTACTTCTGACAACGATCGGAGGACCGAAGGAGCTAACCGCT
TTTTTGCACAACATGGGGGATCATGTAACTCGCCTTGATCGTTGGGAACCGGAGCTGAATGAAGCCATAC
CAAACGACGAGCGTGACACCACGATGCCTGTAGCAATGGCAACAACGTTGCGCAAACTATTAACTGGCGA
ACTACTTACTCTAGCTTCCCGGCAACAATTAATAGACTGGATGGAGGCGGATAAAGTTGCAGGACCACTT
CTGCGCTCGGCCCTTCCGGCTGGCTGGTTTATTGCTGATAAATCTGGAGCCGGTGAGCGTGGGTCTCGCG
GTATCATTGCAGCACTGGGGCCAGATGGTAAGCCCTCCCGTATCGTAGTTATCTACACGACGGGGAGTCA
GGCAACTATGGATGAACGAAATAGACAGATCGCTGAGATAGGTGCCTCACTGATTAAGCATTGGTAACTG
TCAGACCAAGTTTACTCATATATACTTTAGATTGATTTAAAACTTCATTTTTAATTTAAAAGGATCTAGG
TGAAGATCCTTTTTGATAATCTCATGACCAAAATCCCTTAACGTGAGTTTTCGTTCCACTGAGCGTCAGA
CCCCGTAGAAAAGATCAAAGGATCTTCTTGAGATCCTTTTTTTCTGCGCGTAATCTGCTGCTTGCAAACA
AAAAAACCACCGCTACCAGCGGTGGTTTGTTTGCCGGATCAAGAGCTACCAACTCTTTTTCCGAAGGTAA
CTGGCTTCAGCAGAGCGCAGATACCAAATACTATTCTTCTAGTGTAGCCGTAGTTAGGCCACCACTTCAA
GAACTCTGTAGCACCGCCTACATACCTCGCTCTGCTAATCCTGTTACCAGTGGCTGCTGCCAGTGGCGAT
AAGTCGTGTCTTACCGGGTTGGACTCAAGACGATAGTTACCGGATAAGGCGCAGCGGTCGGGCTGAACGG
GGGGTTCGTGCACACAGCCCAGCTTGGAGCGAACGACCTACACCGAACTGAGATACCTACAGCGTGAGCT
ATGAGAAAGCGCCACGCTTCCCGAAGGGAGAAAGGCGGACAGGTATCCGGTAAGCGGCAGGGTCGGAACA
GGAGAGCGCACGAGGGAGCTTCCAGGGGGAAACGCCTGGTATCTTTATAGTCCTGTCGGGTTTCGCCACC
TCTGACTTGAGCGTCGATTTTTGTGATGCTCGTCAGGGGGGCGGAGCCTATGGAAAAACGCCAGCAACGC
GGCCTTTTTACGGTTCCTGGCCTTTTGCTGGCCTTTTGCTCACATGTTCTTTCCTGCGTTATCCCCTGAT
TCTGTGGATAACCGTATTACCGCCTTTGAGTGAGCTGATACCGCTCGCCGCAGCCGAACGACCGAGCGCA
GCGAGTCAGTGAGCGAGGAAGCGGAAGAGCGCCTGATGCGGTATTTTCTCCTTACGCATCTGTGCGGTAT
TTCACACCGCATAGACCAGCCGCGTAACCTGGCAAAATCGGTTACGGTTGAGTAATAAATGGATGCCCTG
CGTAAGCGGGTGTGGGCGGACAATAAAGTCTTAAACTGAACAAAATAGATCTAAACTATGACAATAAAGT
CTTAAACTAGACAGAATAGTTGTAAACTGAAATCAGTCCAGTTATGCTGTGAAAAAGCATACTGGACTTT
TGTTATGGCTAAAGCAAACTCTTCATTTTCTGAAGTGCAAATTGCCCGTCGTATTAAAGAGGGGCGTGGC
CAAGGGCATGGTAAAGACTATATTCGCGGCGTTGTGACAATTTACCGAACAACTCCGCGGCCGGGAAGCC
GATCTCGGCTTGAACGAATTGTTAGGTGGCGGTACTTGGGTCGATATCAAAGTGCATCACTTCTTCCCGT
ATGCCCAACTTTGTATAGAGAGCCACTGCGGGATCGTCACCGTAATCTGCTTGCACGTAGATCACATAAG
CACCAAGCGCGTTGGCCTCATGCTTGAGGAGATTGATGAGCGCGGTGGCAATGCCCTGCCTCCGGTGCTC
GCCGGAGACTGCGAGATCATAGATATAGATCTCACTACGCGGCTGCTCAAACTTGGGCAGAACGTAAGCC
GCGAGAGCGCCAACAACCGCTTCTTGGTCGAAGGCAGCAAGCGCGATGAATGTCTTACTACGGAGCAAGT
TCCCGAGGTAATCGGAGTCCGGCTGATGTTGGGAGTAGGTGGCTACGTCTCCGAACTCACGACCGAAAAG
ATCAAGAGCAGCCCGCATGGATTTGACTTGGTCAGGGCCGAGCCTACATGTGCGAATGATGCCCATACTT
GAGCCACCTAACTTTGTTTTAGGGCGACTGCCCTGCTGCGTAACATCGTTGCTGCTGCGTAACATCGTTG
CTGCTCCATAACATCAAACATCGACCCACGGCGTAACGCGCTTGCTGCTTGGATGCCCGAGGCATAGACT
GTACAAAAAAACAGTCATAACAAGCCATGAAAACCGCCACTGCGCCGTTACCACCGCTGCGTTCGGTCAA
GGTTCTGGACCAGTTGCGTGAGCGCATACGCTACTTGCATTACAGTTTACGAACCGAACAGGCTTATGTC
AACTGGGTTTGTGCCTTCATCCGTTTCCACGGTGTGCGTCACCCGGCAACCTTGGGCAGCAGCGAAGTCG
AGGCATTTCTGTCCTGGCTGGCGAACGAGCGCAAGGTTTCGGTCTCCACGCATCGTCAGGCATTGGCGGC
CTTGCTGTTCTTCTACGGCAAGGTGCTGTGCACGGATCTGCCCTTGCTTCAGGAGATCGGTAGACCTCGG
CCGTCGCGGCGCTTGCCGGTGGTGCTGACCCCGGATGAAGTGGTTCGCATCCTCGGTTTTCTGGAAGGCG
AGCATCGTTTGTTCGCCCAGGACTCTAGCTATAGTTCTAGTGGTTGGCTACAGCTTTGTTTGTACTATCA
ACAGGTTGAACTGCTGATCAACAGATCCTCTACGCGGCCGCGGTACCATAACTTCGTATAGCATACATTA
TACGAAGTTATCTGGTTTTACTAGTATCGATTCGCGACCTACTCCGGAATATTAATAGATCATGGAGATA
ATTAAAATGATAACCATCTCGCAAATAAATAAGTATTTTACTGTTTTCGTAACAGTTTTGTAATAAAAAA
ACCTATAAATATTCCGGATTATTCATACCGTCCCACCATCGGGCGCGGATCCATGAAGGAGAATAAAGAA
AATTCAAGCCCTTCAGTAACTTCAGCAAACCTGGACCACACAAAGCCATGTTGGTACTGGGATAAGAAAG
ACTTGGCTCATACACCCTCACAACTTGAAGGACTTGATCCAGCCACCGAGGCCCGGTACCGCCGAGAGGG
CGCTCGGTTCATCTTTGATGTGGGCACACGTTTGGGGCTACACTATGATACCCTGGCAACTGGAATAATT
TATTTTCATCGCTTCTATATGTTTCATTCCTTCAAGCAATTCCCAAGATATGTGACAGGAGCCTGTTGCC
TCTTTCTGGCTGGGAAAGTAGAAGAAACACCAAAAAAATGTAAAGATATCATCAAAACAGCTCGTAGTTT
ATTAAATGATGTACAATTTGGCCAGTTTGGAGATGACCCAAAGGAGGAAGTAATGGTTCTGGAGAGAATC
TTACTGCAGACCATCAAGTTTGATTTACAGGTAGAACATCCATACCAGTTCCTACTAAAATATGCAAAGC
AACTCAAAGGTGATAAAAACAAAATTCAAAAGTTGGTTCAAATGGCATGGACATTTGTAAATGACAGTCT
CTGCACCACCTTGTCACTGCAGTGGGAACCAGAGATCATAGCAGTAGCAGTGATGTATCTCGCAGGACGT
TTGTGCAAATTTGAAATACAAGAATGGACCTCCAAACCCATGTATAGGAGATGGTGGGAGCAGTTTGTTC
AAGATGTCCCGGTCGACGTTTTGGAAGACATCTGCCACCAAATCCTGGATCTTTACTCACAAGGAAAACA
ACAGATGCCTCATCACACCCCCCATCAGCTGCAACAGCCCCCATCTCTTCAGCCTACACCACAAGTGCCG
CAAGTACAGCAGTCACAGCCGTCTCAAAGCTCCGAACCATCCCAGCCCCAGCAGAAGGACCCCCAGCAAC
CAGCCCAGCAGCAGCAGCCAGCCCAACAGCCCAAGAAACCCTCTCCGCAGCCCAGTTCTCCCCGACAGGT
TAAGCGAGCCGTGGTTGTTTCTCCCAAAGAAGAGAACAAAGCAGCAGAACCACCACCACCTAAAATCCCC
AAAATTGAGACCACTCATCCACCGTTGCCTCCAGCCCACCCACCTCCAGACCGGAAGCCTCCCCTCGCTG
CTGCCTTAGGTGAGGCTGAGCCGCCGGGCCCTGTGGATGCCACTGACCTCCCCAAAGTCCAGATTCCCCC
TCCGGCCCACCCGGCCCCTGTGCACCAGCCACCGCCGCTGCCACACCGGCCCCCGCCCCCACCCCCCTCC
AGCTACATGACCGGGATGTCCACCACCAGCTCCTACATGTCTGGAGAGGGCTACCAGAGCCTGCAGTCCA
TGATGAAGACCGAGGGACCCTCCTACGGTGCCCTGCCCCCCGCCTACGGCCCACCTGCACACCTGCCCTA
CCACCCCCATGTCTACCCGCCCAACCCGCCCCCGCCACCTGTGCCTCCTCCCCCAGCCTCCTTCCCCCCA
CCTGCCATCCCACCCCCTACTCCTGGCTACCCCCCACCCCCACCCACCTACAACCCCAACTTCCCACCCC
CACCCCCACGCCTCCCGCCTACCCACGCAGTCCCCCCTCATCCTCCTCCAGGGTTGGGCCTGCCGCCAGC
CAGCTACCCACCTCCTGCCGTCCCCCCTGGAGGACAGCCTCCTGTGCCCCCGCCCATTCCCCCACCCGGC
ATGCCTCCAGTTGGGGGGCTGGGGCGGGCAGCCTGGATGAGATAAAAGCTTGTCGAGAAGTACTAGAGGA
TCATAATCAGCCATACCACATTTGTAGAGGTTTTACTTGCTTTAAAAAACCTCCCACACCTCCCCCTGAA
CCTGAAACATAAAATGAATGCAATTGTTGTTGTTAACTTGTTTATTGCAGCTTATAATGGTTACAAATAA
AGCAATAGCATCACAAATTTCACAAATAAAGCATTTTTTTCACTGCATTCTAGTTGTGGTTTGTCCAAAC
TCATCAATGTATCTTATCATGTCTGGATCTGATCACTGCTTGAGCCTAGAAGATCCGGCTGCTAACAAAG
CCCGAAAGGAAGCTGAGTTGGCTGCTGCCACCGCTGAGCAATAACTATCATAACCCCTAGGAGATCCGAA
CCAGATAAGTGAAATCTAGTTCCAAACTATTTTGTCATTTTTAATTTTCGTATTAGCTTACGACGCTACA
CCCAGTTCCCATCTATTTTGTCACTCTTCCCTAAATAATCCTTAAAAACTCCATTTCCACCCCTCCCAGT
TCCCAACTATTTTGTCCGCCCACAGCGGGGCATTTTTCTTCCTGTTATGTTTTTAATCAAACATCCTGCC
AACTCCATGTGACAAACCGTCATCTTCGGCTACTTTTTCTCTGTCACAGAATGAAAATTTTTCTGTCATC
TCTTCGTTATTAATGTTTGTAATTGACTGAATATCAACGCTTATTTGCAGCCTGAATGGCGAATGGG
Features (pLannotate 1.2.2; 18 found; start..end, strand, type, name):
      1..455     +  rep_origin     f1 ori (sequence partly withheld): f1 bacteriophage origin of replication; arrow indicates direction of (+) strand synthesis
    481..585     +  promoter       AmpR promoter: bla
    586..1446    +  CDS            AmpR: β-lactamase; bla; confers resistance to ampicillin, carbenicillin, and related antibiotics
   1617..2205    +  rep_origin     ori: high-copy-number ColE1/pMB1/pBR322/pUC origin of replication
   2391..2442    -  misc_feature   bom (fragment): basis of mobility region from pBR322
   2510..2734    -  mobile_element Tn7R: mini-Tn7 element (right end of the Tn7 transposon) Tn7
   2801..3334    -  CDS            GmR: gentamycin acetyltransferase; aacC1; confers resistance to gentamycin
   3523..3551    -  promoter       Pc promoter: intI1 (promoter lies within the coding sequence); class 1 integron promoter
   3529..3891    -  CDS            YPR2_ECOLX (fragment): Protein predicted: Swiss-Prot protein existence level 4. From Escherichia coli.
   3891..3918    -  rep_origin     R6K γ ori (fragment): γ replication origin from E. coli plasmid R6K; requires the R6K initiator protein pi for replication
   3947..3980    +  protein_bind   loxP: Cre-mediated recombination occurs in the 8-bp core sequence (GCATACAT). Cre recombinase
   4028..4119    +  promoter       polyhedrin promoter: polh from Autographa californica; promoter for the baculovirus polyhedrin gene
   4162..5901    +  CDS            CCNK: CCNK_HUMAN - Also known as CPR4. Experimental evidence at protein level: Swiss-Prot protein existence level 1. Regulatory subunit of cyclin-dependent kinases that mediates activation of target kinases. Plays a role in transcriptional regulation via its role in regulating the phosphorylation of the C- terminal domain (CTD) of the large subunit of RNA polymerase II (POLR2A). From Homo sapiens (Human).
   5928..6011    +  CDS            large T antigen (fragment): large T antigen from SV40 (simian virus 40)
   6034..6168    +  polyA_signal   SV40 poly(A) signal: SV40 polyadenylation signal
   6197..6246    +  CDS            SET1 (fragment): solubility-enhancement tag derived from T7 phage gene 10B
   6278..6443    -  mobile_element Tn7L: mini-Tn7 element (left end of the Tn7 transposon) Tn7
   6606..6622    +  CDS            lacZα (fragment): LacZα fragment of β-galactosidase; lacZ fragment
