[The description below was written by a language model from this plasmid's Addgene catalogue record and pLannotate feature annotations shown in this document.]
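Description:
pLIB-Cyclin K is a 6.6 kb baculovirus transfer plasmid built on the pLIB backbone for producing human cyclin K (CCNK) in insect cells. In bacteria it is maintained as a high-copy plasmid through a ColE1/pUC-type origin and selected with ampicillin via the β-lactamase gene. An f1 phage origin is also present.

The expression cassette places the full CCNK coding sequence, inserted by Gibson assembly, downstream of the Autographa californica polyhedrin promoter, a very strong late baculoviral promoter. The SV40 polyadenylation signal follows the coding sequence. No affinity or epitope tag is annotated on the open reading frame, and the record does not state whether one is present. The cassette lies between the Tn7L and Tn7R ends of a mini-Tn7 element, together with a gentamicin acetyltransferase gene driven by the integron Pc promoter. This arrangement allows Tn7-mediated transposition of the cassette and the gentamicin marker into a baculoviral bacmid in a suitable E. coli host, and the resulting bacmid is used to generate recombinant virus. A single loxP site sits just upstream of the polyhedrin promoter and could support Cre-mediated fusion with other loxP-bearing plasmids. Several short annotated fragments (R6K γ ori, SV40 large T antigen, SET1, lacZα, bom) appear to be backbone remnants or partial matches rather than functional parts.

Cyclin K is the regulatory partner of cyclin-dependent kinases that phosphorylate the C-terminal domain of RNA polymerase II. The associated study concerns activation of CDK12/13, so the plasmid is probably used to produce recombinant cyclin K for biochemical work on these kinase complexes.
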