Addgene plasmid #231718: pLIB-Cyclin K
Purpose: Protein expression in insect cells
Depositing lab: Jesper Svejstrup. Depositing organization: University of Copenhagen. Publication: PAF1C-mediated activation of CDK12/13 kinase activity is critical for CTD phosphorylation and transcript elongation. Lopez Martinez D, Todorovski I, Noe Gonzalez M, Rusimbi C, Blears D, Khallou N, Han Z, Dirac-Svejstrup AB, Svejstrup JQ. Mol Cell. 2025 May 15;85(10):1952-1967.e8. doi: 10.1016/j.molcel.2025.04.012. Epub 2025 May 1. PubMed 40315851.
Backbone
  Vector backbone: pLIB
  Vector type: Insect Expression
Growth in bacteria
  Bacterial resistance: Ampicillin, 100 μg/mL
  Growth temperature: 37°C
  Growth strain: DH5alpha
  Copy number: High Copy
Gene/Insert
  Gene/Insert name: CCNK
  Species: H. sapiens (human)
  Entrez Gene: CCNK (a.k.a. CPR4, IDDHDF)
  Cloning method: Gibson Cloning
Terms and licenses: Academic/Nonprofit Terms; Industry Terms: Not Available to Industry
Depositor comments: Please visit https://doi.org/10.1101/2024.10.14.618141 for bioRxiv preprint.
How to cite: pLIB-Cyclin K was a gift from Jesper Svejstrup (Addgene plasmid # 231718 ; http://n2t.net/addgene:231718 ; RRID:Addgene_231718)
